>Addgene plasmid #46447 | pGEX Jak1-SH2 | depositor full sequence | sequence record 65615 | Full Sequence
ACGTTATCGACTGCACGGTGCACCAATGCTTCTGGCGTCAGGCAGCCATCGGAAGCTGTGGTATGGCTGT
GCAGGTCGTAAATCACTGCATAATTCGTGTCGCTCAAGGCGCACTCCCGTTCTGGATAATGTTTTTTGCG
CCGACATCATAACGGTTCTGGCAAATATTCTGAAATGAGCTGTTGACAATTAATCATCGGCTCGTATAAT
GTGTGGAATTGTGAGCGGATAACAATTTCACACAGGAAACAGTATTCATGTCCCCTATACTAGGTTATTG
GAAAATTAAGGGCCTTGTGCAACCCACTCGACTTCTTTTGGAATATCTTGAAGAAAAATATGAAGAGCAT
TTGTATGAGCGCGATGAAGGTGATAAATGGCGAAACAAAAAGTTTGAATTGGGTTTGGAGTTTCCCAATC
TTCCTTATTATATTGATGGTGATGTTAAATTAACACAGTCTATGGCCATCATACGTTATATAGCTGACAA
GCACAACATGTTGGGTGGTTGTCCAAAAGAGCGTGCAGAGATTTCAATGCTTGAAGGAGCGGTTTTGGAT
ATTAGATACGGTGTTTCGAGAATTGCATATAGTAAAGACTTTGAAACTCTCAAAGTTGATTTTCTTAGCA
AGCTACCTGAAATGCTGAAAATGTTCGAAGATCGTTTATGTCATAAAACATATTTAAATGGTGATCATGT
AACCCATCCTGACTTCATGTTGTATGACGCTCTTGATGTTGTTTTATACATGGACCCAATGTGCCTGGAT
GCGTTCCCAAAATTAGTTTGTTTTAAAAAACGTATTGAAGCTATCCCACAAATTGATAAGTACTTGAAAT
CCAGCAAGTATATAGCATGGCCTTTGCAGGGCTGGCAAGCCACGTTTGGTGGTGGCGACCATCCTCCAAA
ATCGGATCTGGAAGTTCTGTTCCAGGGGCCCCTGGGATCCCCGTTGATCGTCCACAACATACAGAATGGC
TGTCATGGTCCAATCTGTACAGAATACGCCATCAATAAATTGCGGCAAGAAGGAAGCGAGGAGGGGATGT
ACGTGCTGAGGTGGAGCTGCACCGACTTTGACAACATCCTCATGACCGTCACCTGCTTTGAGAAGTCTGA
GCAGGTGCAGGGTGCCCAGAAGCAGTTCAAGAACTTTCAGATCGAGGTGCAGAAGGGCCGCTACAGTCTG
CACGGTTCGGACCGCAGCTTCCCCAGCTTGGGAGACCTCATGAGCCACCTCAAGAAGCAGATCCTGCGCA
CGGATAACATCAGCTTCATGCTAAAACGCTGCTGCCAGCCCAAGCCCCGAGAAATCTCCGGAATTCCCGG
GTCGACTCGAGCGGCCGCATCGTGACTGACTGACGATCTGCCTCGCGCGTTTCGGTGATGACGGTGAAAA
CCTCTGACACATGCAGCTCCCGGAGACGGTCACAGCTTGTCTGTAAGCGGATGCCGGGAGCAGACAAGCC
CGTCAGGGCGCGTCAGCGGGTGTTGGCGGGTGTCGGGGCGCAGCCATGACCCAGTCACGTAGCGATAGCG
GAGTGTATAATTCTTGAAGACGAAAGGGCCTCGTGATACGCCTATTTTTATAGGTTAATGTCATGATAAT
AATGGTTTCTTAGACGTCAGGTGGCACTTTTCGGGGAAATGTGCGCGGAACCCCTATTTGTTTATTTTTC
TAAATACATTCAAATATGTATCCGCTCATGAGACAATAACCCTGATAAATGCTTCAATAATATTGAAAAA
GGAAGAGTATGAGTATTCAACATTTCCGTGTCGCCCTTATTCCCTTTTTTGCGGCATTTTGCCTTCCTGT
TTTTGCTCACCCAGAAACGCTGGTGAAAGTAAAAGATGCTGAAGATCAGTTGGGTGCACGAGTGGGTTAC
ATCGAACTGGATCTCAACAGCGGTAAGATCCTTGAGAGTTTTCGCCCCGAAGAACGTTTTCCAATGATGA
GCACTTTTAAAGTTCTGCTATGTGGCGCGGTATTATCCCGTGTTGACGCCGGGCAAGAGCAACTCGGTCG
CCGCATACACTATTCTCAGAATGACTTGGTTGAGTACTCACCAGTCACAGAAAAGCATCTTACGGATGGC
ATGACAGTAAGAGAATTATGCAGTGCTGCCATAACCATGAGTGATAACACTGCGGCCAACTTACTTCTGA
CAACGATCGGAGGACCGAAGGAGCTAACCGCTTTTTTGCACAACATGGGGGATCATGTAACTCGCCTTGA
TCGTTGGGAACCGGAGCTGAATGAAGCCATACCAAACGACGAGCGTGACACCACGATGCCTGCAGCAATG
GCAACAACGTTGCGCAAACTATTAACTGGCGAACTACTTACTCTAGCTTCCCGGCAACAATTAATAGACT
GGATGGAGGCGGATAAAGTTGCAGGACCACTTCTGCGCTCGGCCCTTCCGGCTGGCTGGTTTATTGCTGA
TAAATCTGGAGCCGGTGAGCGTGGGTCTCGCGGTATCATTGCAGCACTGGGGCCAGATGGTAAGCCCTCC
CGTATCGTAGTTATCTACACGACGGGGAGTCAGGCAACTATGGATGAACGAAATAGACAGATCGCTGAGA
TAGGTGCCTCACTGATTAAGCATTGGTAACTGTCAGACCAAGTTTACTCATATATACTTTAGATTGATTT
AAAACTTCATTTTTAATTTAAAAGGATCTAGGTGAAGATCCTTTTTGATAATCTCATGACCAAAATCCCT
TAACGTGAGTTTTCGTTCCACTGAGCGTCAGACCCCGTAGAAAAGATCAAAGGATCTTCTTGAGATCCTT
TTTTTCTGCGCGTAATCTGCTGCTTGCAAACAAAAAAACCACCGCTACCAGCGGTGGTTTGTTTGCCGGA
TCAAGAGCTACCAACTCTTTTTCCGAAGGTAACTGGCTTCAGCAGAGCGCAGATACCAAATACTGTCCTT
CTAGTGTAGCCGTAGTTAGGCCACCACTTCAAGAACTCTGTAGCACCGCCTACATACCTCGCTCTGCTAA
TCCTGTTACCAGTGGCTGCTGCCAGTGGCGATAAGTCGTGTCTTACCGGGTTGGACTCAAGACGATAGTT
ACCGGATAAGGCGCAGCGGTCGGGCTGAACGGGGGGTTCGTGCACACAGCCCAGCTTGGAGCGAACGACC
TACACCGAACTGAGATACCTACAGCGTGAGCTATGAGAAAGCGCCACGCTTCCCGAAGGGAGAAAGGCGG
ACAGGTATCCGGTAAGCGGCAGGGTCGGAACAGGAGAGCGCACGAGGGAGCTTCCAGGGGGAAACGCCTG
GTATCTTTATAGTCCTGTCGGGTTTCGCCACCTCTGACTTGAGCGTCGATTTTTGTGATGCTCGTCAGGG
GGGCGGAGCCTATGGAAAAACGCCAGCAACGCGGCCTTTTTACGGTTCCTGGCCTTTTGCTGGCCTTTTG
CTCACATGTTCTTTCCTGCGTTATCCCCTGATTCTGTGGATAACCGTATTACCGCCTTTGAGTGAGCTGA
TACCGCTCGCCGCAGCCGAACGACCGAGCGCAGCGAGTCAGTGAGCGAGGAAGCGGAAGAGCGCCTGATG
CGGTATTTTCTCCTTACGCATCTGTGCGGTATTTCACACCGCATAAATTCCGACACCATCGAATGGTGCA
AAACCTTTCGCGGTATGGCATGATAGCGCCCGGAAGAGAGTCAATTCAGGGTGGTGAATGTGAAACCAGT
AACGTTATACGATGTCGCAGAGTATGCCGGTGTCTCTTATCAGACCGTTTCCCGCGTGGTGAACCAGGCC
AGCCACGTTTCTGCGAAAACGCGGGAAAAAGTGGAAGCGGCGATGGCGGAGCTGAATTACATTCCCAACC
GCGTGGCACAACAACTGGCGGGCAAACAGTCGTTGCTGATTGGCGTTGCCACCTCCAGTCTGGCCCTGCA
CGCGCCGTCGCAAATTGTCGCGGCGATTAAATCTCGCGCCGATCAACTGGGTGCCAGCGTGGTGGTGTCG
ATGGTAGAACGAAGCGGCGTCGAAGCCTGTAAAGCGGCGGTGCACAATCTTCTCGCGCAACGCGTCAGTG
GGCTGATCATTAACTATCCGCTGGATGACCAGGATGCCATTGCTGTGGAAGCTGCCTGCACTAATGTTCC
GGCGTTATTTCTTGATGTCTCTGACCAGACACCCATCAACAGTATTATTTTCTCCCATGAAGACGGTACG
CGACTGGGCGTGGAGCATCTGGTCGCATTGGGTCACCAGCAAATCGCGCTGTTAGCGGGCCCATTAAGTT
CTGTCTCGGCGCGTCTGCGTCTGGCTGGCTGGCATAAATATCTCACTCGCAATCAAATTCAGCCGATAGC
GGAACGGGAAGGCGACTGGAGTGCCATGTCCGGTTTTCAACAAACCATGCAAATGCTGAATGAGGGCATC
GTTCCCACTGCGATGCTGGTTGCCAACGATCAGATGGCGCTGGGCGCAATGCGCGCCATTACCGAGTCCG
GGCTGCGCGTTGGTGCGGATATCTCGGTAGTGGGATACGACGATACCGAAGACAGCTCATGTTATATCCC
GCCGTCAACCACCATCAAACAGGATTTTCGCCTGCTGGGGCAAACCAGCGTGGACCGCTTGCTGCAACTC
TCTCAGGGCCAGGCGGTGAAGGGCAATCAGCTGTTGCCCGTCTCACTGGTGAAAAGAAAAACCACCCTGG
CGCCCAATACGCAAACCGCCTCTCCCCGCGCGTTGGCCGATTCATTAATGCAGCTGGCACGACAGGTTTC
CCGACTGGAAAGCGGGCAGTGAGCGCAACGCAATTAATGTGAGTTAGCTCACTCATTAGGCACCCCAGGC
TTTACACTTTATGCTTCCGGCTCGTATGTTGTGTGGAATTGTGAGCGGATAACAATTTCACACAGGAAAC
AGCTATGACCATGATTACGGATTCACTGGCCGTCGTTTTACAACGTCGTGACTGGGAAAACCCTGGCGTT
ACCCAACTTAATCGCCTTGCAGCACATCCCCCTTTCGCCAGCTGGCGTAATAGCGAAGAGGCCCGCACCG
ATCGCCCTTCCCAACAGTTGCGCAGCCTGAATGGCGAATGGCGCTTTGCCTGGTTTCCGGCACCAGAAGC
GGTGCCGGAAAGCTGGCTGGAGTGCGATCTTCCTGAGGCCGATACTGTCGTCGTCCCCTCAAACTGGCAG
ATGCACGGTTACGATGCGCCCATCTACACCAACGTAACCTATCCCATTACGGTCAATCCGCCGTTTGTTC
CCACGGAGAATCCGACGGGTTGTTACTCGCTCACATTTAATGTTGATGAAAGCTGGCTACAGGAAGGCCA
GACGCGAATTATTTTTGATGGCGTTGGAATT
Features (pLannotate 1.2.2; 17 found; start..end, strand, type, name):
      6..107     -  CDS            yciV (fragment): RNAAM_ECOLI - Also known as trpH From Escherichia coli (strain K12).
    183..211     +  promoter       tac promoter: strong E. coli promoter; hybrid between the trp and lac UV5 promoters
    219..235     +  protein_bind   lac operator: The lac repressor binds to the lac operator to inhibit transcription in E. coli. This inhibition can be relieved by adding lactose or isopropyl-β-D-thiogalactopyranoside (IPTG). lac repressor encoded by lacI
    258..911     +  CDS            GST26_SCHJA: Experimental evidence at protein level: Swiss-Prot protein existence level 1. GST isoenzymes appear to play a central role in the parasite detoxification system. Other functions are also suspected including a role in increasing the solubility of haematin in the parasite gut. From Schistosoma japonicum (Blood fluke).
    951..1346    +  CDS            JAK1 (fragment): JAK1_HUMAN - Also known as JAK1A, JAK1B. Experimental evidence at protein level: Swiss-Prot protein existence level 1. Tyrosine kinase of the non-receptor type, involved in the IFN-alpha/beta/gamma signal pathway (PubMed:7615558). Kinase partner for the interleukin (IL)-2 receptor (PubMed:11909529) as well as interleukin (IL)-10 receptor (PubMed:12133952). From Homo sapiens (Human).
   1368..1407    +  CDS            rop (fragment): Rop protein, which maintains plasmids at low copy number; rop
   1509..1549    +  misc_feature   bom (fragment): basis of mobility region from pBR322
   1654..1758    +  promoter       AmpR promoter: bla
   1759..2619    +  CDS            AmpR: β-lactamase; bla; confers resistance to ampicillin, carbenicillin, and related antibiotics
   2790..3378    +  rep_origin     ori: high-copy-number ColE1/pMB1/pBR322/pUC origin of replication
   3564..3615    -  misc_feature   bom (fragment): basis of mobility region from pBR322
   3622..3699    +  promoter       lacIq promoter: lacI (mutant); In the lacIq allele, a single base change in the promoter boosts expression of the lacI gene about 10-fold.
   3700..4782    +  CDS            lacI: lac repressor; lacI; The lac repressor binds to the lac operator to inhibit transcription in E. coli. This inhibition can be relieved by adding lactose or isopropyl-β-D-thiogalactopyranoside (IPTG).
   4795..4816    +  protein_bind   CAP binding site: CAP binding activates transcription in the presence of cAMP. E. coli catabolite activator protein
   4831..4861    +  promoter       lac promoter: promoter for the E. coli lac operon
   4869..4885    +  protein_bind   lac operator: The lac repressor binds to the lac operator to inhibit transcription in E. coli. This inhibition can be relieved by adding lactose or isopropyl-β-D-thiogalactopyranoside (IPTG). lac repressor encoded by lacI
   4905..5078    +  CDS            lacZα: LacZα fragment of β-galactosidase; lacZ fragment
