[The description below was written by a language model from this plasmid's Addgene catalogue record and pLannotate feature annotations shown in this document.]
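Description:
pGEX Jak1-SH2 is a bacterial expression plasmid built on the pGEX6P1 backbone for producing the SH2 domain of human JAK1 as a glutathione S-transferase fusion protein in E. coli. The insert, roughly 380 bp encoding amino acids 430–552 of JAK1 (a non-receptor tyrosine kinase involved in interferon and interleukin receptor signalling), was cloned between the BamHI and EcoRI sites, both of which remain intact. It sits in frame downstream of the Schistosoma japonicum GST coding sequence. According to the catalogue entry, a PreScission protease recognition site lies between the two, although this site is not separately annotated in the feature table. It would allow the GST moiety to be cleaved off after affinity purification on glutathione resin. The depositor notes that the intact fusion protein is approximately 38.7 kDa.

Expression is driven by the tac promoter, a strong trp/lac hybrid, followed by a lac operator. The plasmid also carries lacI under the lacIq promoter, so it supplies its own repressor, keeping transcription off until induction with IPTG regardless of host strain. Propagation relies on a ColE1/pBR322-type origin, and selection is through the β-lactamase gene conferring ampicillin resistance. The repository lists the plasmid as low copy, whereas the automated annotation labels the origin generically as high-copy. Remnants of backbone sequence, including fragments of rop and bom, a lac promoter/operator and a lacZα segment, are also annotated. The associated publication concerns high-throughput phosphotyrosine profiling with SH2 domains, suggesting that the purified GST–SH2 protein serves as a probe for tyrosine-phosphorylated binding partners.
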