Addgene plasmid #46447: pGEX Jak1-SH2
Depositing lab: Bruce Mayer. Depositing organization: University of Connecticut Health Center. Publication: High-throughput phosphotyrosine profiling using SH2 domains. Machida K, Thompson CM, Dierck K, Jablonowski K, Karkkainen S, Liu B, Zhang H, Nash PD, Newman DK, Nollau P, Pawson T, Renkema GH, Saksela K, Schiller MR, Shin DG, Mayer BJ. Mol Cell. 2007 Jun 22;26(6):899-915. 10.1016/j.molcel.2007.05.031 PubMed 17588523.
Backbone
  Vector backbone: pGEX6P1
  Backbone manufacturer: GE Healthcare Biosciences
  Backbone size w/o insert (bp): 4900
  Vector type: Bacterial Expression
Growth in bacteria
  Bacterial resistance: Ampicillin, 100 μg/mL
  Growth temperature: 37°C
  Growth strain: DH5alpha
  Copy number: Low Copy
Gene/Insert
  Gene/Insert name: Jak1 (alt names: JAK1; JTK3; JAK1A; JAK1B; JAK1)
  Species: H. sapiens (human)
  Insert size (bp): 382
  Mutation: contains amino acids 430-552
  Entrez Gene: JAK1 (a.k.a. AIIDE, JAK1A, JAK1B, JTK3)
  Promoter: Tac
  Tag / fusion protein: GST (N terminal on backbone); PreScission (N terminal on backbone)
  Cloning method: Restriction Enzyme; 5′ cloning site BamHI (not destroyed); 3′ cloning site EcoRI (not destroyed)
  Sequencing primers: 5′ pGEX-5; 3′ pGEX-3
Terms and licenses: Academic/Nonprofit Terms; Industry Terms: Not Available to Industry
Depositor comments: The molecular weight of the GST fusion protein is approximately 38.7 kDa
How to cite: pGEX Jak1-SH2 was a gift from Bruce Mayer (Addgene plasmid # 46447 ; http://n2t.net/addgene:46447 ; RRID:Addgene_46447)
