>Addgene plasmid #46447 | pGEX Jak1-SH2 | depositor partial sequence | sequence record 65616 | Insert sequence
GGATCCCCGTTGATCGTCCACAACATACAGAATGGCTGTCATGGTCCAATCTGTACAGAATACGCCATCA
ATAAATTGCGGCAAGAAGGAAGCGAGGAGGGGATGTACGTGCTGAGGTGGAGCTGCACCGACTTTGACAA
CATCCTCATGACCGTCACCTGCTTTGAGAAGTCTGAGCAGGTGCAGGGTGCCCAGAAGCAGTTCAAGAAC
TTTCAGATCGAGGTGCAGAAGGGCCGCTACAGTCTGCACGGTTCGGACCGCAGCTTCCCCAGCTTGGGAG
ACCTCATGAGCCACCTCAAGAAGCAGATCCTGCGCACGGATAACATCAGCTTCATGCTAAAACGCTGCTG
CCAGCCCAAGCCCCGAGAAATCTCCGGAATTC
