>Addgene plasmid #46447 | pGEX Jak1-SH2 | addgene partial sequence | sequence record 66772 | pGEX5
TCTGGAGTTCTGTTCCAGGGGCCCCTGGGATCCCCGTTGATCGTCCACAACATACAGAATGGCTGTCATG
GTCCAATCTGTACAGAATACGCCATCAATAAATTGCGGCAAGAAGGAAGCGAGGAGGGGATGTACGTGCT
GAGGTGGAGCTGCACCGACTTTGACAACATCCTCATGACCGTCACCTGCTTTGAGAAGTCTGAGCAGGTG
CAGGGTGCCCAGAAGCAGTTCAAGAACTTTCAGATCGAGGTGCAGAAGGGCCGCTACAGTCTGCACGGTT
CGGACCGCAGCTTCCCCAGCTTGGGAGACCTCATGAGCCACCTCAAGAAGCAGATCCTGCGCACGGATAA
CATCAGCTTCATGCTAAAACGCTGCTGCCAGCCCAAGCCCCGAGAAATCTCCGGAATTCTATGAGCGGCC
GCATCGTGACTGACTGACGATCTGCCTCGCGCGTTTCGGTGATGACGGTGAAAACCTCTGACACATGCAG
CTCCCGGAGACGGTCACAGCTTGTCTGTAAGCGGATGCCGGGAGCAGACAAGCCCGTCAGGGCGCGTCAG
CGGGTGTTGGCGGGTGTCGGGGCGCAGCCATGACCCAGTCACGTAGCGATAGCGGAGTGTATAATTCTTG
AAGACGAAAGGGCCTCGTGATACGCCTATTTTTATAGGTTAATGTCATGATAATAATGGTTTCTTAGACG
TCAGGTGGCACTTTTCGGGGAAATGTGCGCGGAACCCCTATTTGTTTATTTTTCTAAATACATTCAAATA
TGTATCCGCTCATGAGACAATAACCCTGATAAATGCTTCAATAATATTGAAAAAGGAAA
